>Addgene plasmid #227121 | pGL4_10xUAS-CMVmin-BC0410-luc2 | addgene full sequence | sequence record 455217 | Addgene NGS Result
GGCCTAACTGGCCGGTACCTGAGCTCGCTAGCCTCGAGGATATCAAACAAGTTTGTACAAAAAAGCAGGC
TCCCTAACTGGCCGGTACCGAGTTTCTAGACGGAGTACTGTCCTCCGAGCGGAGTACTGTCCTCCGACTC
GAGCGGAGTACTGTCCTCCGATCGGAGTACTGTCCTCCGCGAATTCCGGAGTACTGTCCTCCGAAGACGC
TAGTGCCGGTACCGAGTTTCTAGACGGAGTACTGTCCTCCGAGCGGAGTACTGTCCTCCGACTCGAGCGG
AGTACTGTCCTCCGATCGGAGTACTGTCCTCCGCGAATTCCGGAGTACTGTCCTCCGAAGACGCTAGCGG
GGGGCTACAACTTTTCTATACAAAGTTGCGGTACCCGGGTCGAGTAGGCGTGTACGGTGGGAGGCCTATA
TAAGCAGAGCTCGTTTAGTGAACCGTCAGATCGCCTGGAGACGCCATCCACGCTGTTTTGACCTCCATAG
AAGACACCGGGACCGATCCAGCCCAACTTTGTATAATAAAGTTGAGCTAGTTGCTAAGTCTGCCGAGTAG
AATTAACCCTCACTAAAGGGTAGGTGACACTATAATCTCTATTACACATCAAAAGACGCTGACAAATCTA
ATCAATCAATCACCTATAGTGAGTCGTATTAGTAGACGCGAGTCAATGCATGTACGACAGCTTTCTTGTA
CAAAGTGGTTCGATATCAAGATCTGGCCTCGGCGGCCAAGCTTGGCAATCCGGTACTGTTGGTAAAGCCA
CCATGGAAGATGCCAAAAACATTAAGAAGGGCCCAGCGCCATTCTACCCACTCGAAGACGGGACCGCCGG
CGAGCAGCTGCACAAAGCCATGAAGCGCTACGCCCTGGTGCCCGGCACCATCGCCTTTACCGACGCACAT
ATCGAGGTGGACATTACCTACGCCGAGTACTTCGAGATGAGCGTTCGGCTGGCAGAAGCTATGAAGCGCT
ATGGGCTGAATACAAACCATCGGATCGTGGTGTGCAGCGAGAATAGCTTGCAGTTCTTCATGCCCGTGTT
GGGTGCCCTGTTCATCGGTGTGGCTGTGGCCCCAGCTAACGACATCTACAACGAGCGCGAGCTGCTGAAC
AGCATGGGCATCAGCCAGCCCACCGTCGTATTCGTGAGCAAGAAAGGGCTGCAAAAGATCCTCAACGTGC
AAAAGAAGCTACCGATCATACAAAAGATCATCATCATGGATAGCAAGACCGACTACCAGGGCTTCCAAAG
CATGTACACCTTCGTGACTTCCCATTTGCCACCCGGCTTCAACGAGTACGACTTCGTGCCCGAGAGCTTC
GACCGGGACAAAACCATCGCCCTGATCATGAACAGTAGTGGCAGTACCGGATTGCCCAAGGGCGTAGCCC
TACCGCACCGCACCGCTTGTGTCCGATTCAGTCATGCCCGCGACCCCATCTTCGGCAACCAGATCATCCC
CGACACCGCTATCCTCAGCGTGGTGCCATTTCACCACGGCTTCGGCATGTTCACCACGCTGGGCTACTTG
ATCTGCGGCTTTCGGGTCGTGCTCATGTACCGCTTCGAGGAGGAGCTATTCTTGCGCAGCTTGCAAGACT
ATAAGATTCAATCTGCCCTGCTGGTGCCCACACTATTTAGCTTCTTCGCTAAGAGCACTCTCATCGACAA
GTACGACCTAAGCAACTTGCACGAGATCGCCAGCGGCGGGGCGCCGCTCAGCAAGGAGGTAGGTGAGGCC
GTGGCCAAACGCTTCCACCTACCAGGCATCCGCCAGGGCTACGGCCTGACAGAAACAACCAGCGCCATTC
TGATCACCCCCGAAGGGGACGACAAGCCTGGCGCAGTAGGCAAGGTGGTGCCCTTCTTCGAGGCTAAGGT
GGTGGACTTGGACACCGGTAAGACACTGGGTGTGAACCAGCGCGGCGAGCTGTGCGTCCGTGGCCCCATG
ATCATGAGCGGCTACGTTAACAACCCCGAGGCTACAAACGCTCTCATCGACAAGGACGGCTGGCTGCACA
GCGGCGACATCGCCTACTGGGACGAGGACGAGCACTTCTTCATCGTGGACCGGCTGAAGAGCCTGATCAA
ATACAAGGGCTACCAGGTAGCCCCAGCCGAACTGGAGAGCATCCTGCTGCAACACCCCAACATCTTCGAC
GCCGGGGTCGCCGGCCTGCCCGACGACGATGCCGGCGAGCTGCCCGCCGCAGTCGTCGTGCTGGAACACG
GTAAAACCATGACCGAGAAGGAGATCGTGGACTATGTGGCCAGCCAGGTTACAACCGCCAAGAAGCTGCG
CGGTGGTGTTGTGTTCGTGGACGAGGTGCCTAAAGGACTGACCGGCAAGTTGGACGCCCGCAAGATCCGC
GAGATTCTCATTAAGGCCAAGAAGGGCGGCAAGATCGCCGTGTAATCTGCTTGCAAGAACTGGTTCAGTA
GCTTAAGCCACTTTGTGATCCACCTTAACAGCCACGGCTTCCCTCCCGAGGTGGAGGAGCAGGCCGCCGG
CACCCTGCCCATGAGCTGCGCCCAGGAGAGCGGCATGGATAGACACCCTGCTGCTTGCGCCAGCGCCAGG
ATCAACGTCTAACTGCAGTCTAGAGTCGGGGCGGCCGGCCGCTTCGAGCAGACATGATAAGATACATTGA
TGAGTTTGGACAAACCACAACTAGAATGCAGTGAAAAAAATGCTTTATTTGTGAAATTTGTGATGCTATT
GCTTTATTTGTAACCATTATAAGCTGCAATAAACAAGTTAACAACAACAATTGCATTCATTTTATGTTTC
AGGTTCAGGGGGAGGTGTGGGAGGTTTTTTAAAGCAAGTAAAACCTCTACAAATGTGGTAAAATCGATAA
GGATCCGTTTGCGTATTGGGCGCTCTTCCGCTGATCTGCGCAGCACCATGGCCTGAAATAACCTCTGAAA
GAGGAACTTGGTTAGCTACCTTCTGAGGCGGAAAGAACCAGCTGTGGAATGTGTGTCAGTTAGGGTGTGG
AAAGTCCCCAGGCTCCCCAGCAGGCAGAAGTATGCAAAGCATGCATCTCAATTAGTCAGCAACCAGGTGT
GGAAAGTCCCCAGGCTCCCCAGCAGGCAGAAGTATGCAAAGCATGCATCTCAATTAGTCAGCAACCATAG
TCCCGCCCCTAACTCCGCCCATCCCGCCCCTAACTCCGCCCAGTTCCGCCCATTCTCCGCCCCATGGCTG
ACTAATTTTTTTTATTTATGCAGAGGCCGAGGCCGCCTCTGCCTCTGAGCTATTCCAGAAGTAGTGAGGA
GGCTTTTTTGGAGGCCTAGGCTTTTGCAAAAAGCTCGATTCTTCTGACACTAGCGCCACCATGAAGAAGC
CCGAACTCACCGCTACCAGCGTTGAAAAATTTCTCATCGAGAAGTTCGACAGTGTGAGCGACCTGATGCA
GTTGTCGGAGGGCGAAGAGAGCCGAGCCTTCAGCTTCGATGTCGGCGGACGCGGCTATGTACTGCGGGTG
AATAGCTGCGCTGATGGCTTCTACAAAGACCGCTACGTGTACCGCCACTTCGCCAGCGCTGCACTACCCA
TCCCCGAAGTGTTGGACATCGGCGAGTTCAGCGAGAGCCTGACATACTGCATCAGTAGACGCGCCCAAGG
CGTTACTCTCCAAGACCTCCCCGAAACAGAGCTGCCTGCTGTGTTACAGCCTGTCGCCGAAGCTATGGAT
GCTATTGCCGCCGCCGACCTCAGTCAAACCAGCGGCTTCGGCCCATTCGGGCCCCAAGGCATCGGCCAGT
ACACAACCTGGCGGGATTTCATTTGCGCCATTGCTGATCCCCATGTCTACCACTGGCAGACCGTGATGGA
CGACACCGTGTCCGCCAGCGTAGCTCAAGCCCTGGACGAACTGATGCTGTGGGCCGAAGACTGTCCCGAG
GTGCGCCACCTCGTCCATGCCGACTTCGGCAGCAACAACGTCCTGACCGACAACGGCCGCATCACCGCCG
TAATCGACTGGTCCGAAGCTATGTTCGGGGACAGTCAGTACGAGGTGGCCAACATCTTCTTCTGGCGGCC
CTGGCTGGCTTGCATGGAGCAGCAGACTCGCTACTTCGAGCGCCGGCATCCCGAGCTGGCCGGCAGCCCT
CGTCTGCGAGCCTACATGCTGCGCATCGGCCTGGATCAGCTCTACCAGAGCCTCGTGGACGGCAACTTCG
ACGATGCTGCCTGGGCTCAAGGCCGCTGCGATGCCATCGTCCGCAGCGGGGCCGGCACCGTCGGTCGCAC
ACAAATCGCTCGCCGGAGCGCAGCCGTATGGACCGACGGCTGCGTCGAGGTGCTGGCCGACAGCGGCAAC
CGCCGGCCCAGTACACGACCGCGCGCTAAGGAGGTAGGTCGAGTTTAAACTCTAGAACCGGTCATGGCCG
CAATAAAATATCTTTATTTTCATTACATCTGTGTGTTGGTTTTTTGTGTGTTCGAACTAGATGCTGTCGA
CCGATGCCCTTGAGAGCCTTCAACCCAGTCAGCTCCTTCCGGTGGGCGCGGGGCATGACTATCGTCGCCG
CACTTATGACTGTCTTCTTTATCATGCAACTCGTAGGACAGGTGCCGGCAGCGCTCTTCCGCTTCCTCGC
TCACTGACTCGCTGCGCTCGGTCGTTCGGCTGCGGCGAGCGGTATCAGCTCACTCAAAGGCGGTAATACG
GTTATCCACAGAATCAGGGGATAACGCAGGAAAGAACATGTGAGCAAAAGGCCAGCAAAAGGCCAGGAAC
CGTAAAAAGGCCGCGTTGCTGGCGTTTTTCCATAGGCTCCGCCCCCCTGACGAGCATCACAAAAATCGAC
GCTCAAGTCAGAGGTGGCGAAACCCGACAGGACTATAAAGATACCAGGCGTTTCCCCCTGGAAGCTCCCT
CGTGCGCTCTCCTGTTCCGACCCTGCCGCTTACCGGATACCTGTCCGCCTTTCTCCCTTCGGGAAGCGTG
GCGCTTTCTCATAGCTCACGCTGTAGGTATCTCAGTTCGGTGTAGGTCGTTCGCTCCAAGCTGGGCTGTG
TGCACGAACCCCCCGTTCAGCCCGACCGCTGCGCCTTATCCGGTAACTATCGTCTTGAGTCCAACCCGGT
AAGACACGACTTATCGCCACTGGCAGCAGCCACTGGTAACAGGATTAGCAGAGCGAGGTATGTAGGCGGT
GCTACAGAGTTCTTGAAGTGGTGGCCTAACTACGGCTACACTAGAAGAACAGTATTTGGTATCTGCGCTC
TGCTGAAGCCAGTTACCTTCGGAAAAAGAGTTGGTAGCTCTTGATCCGGCAAACAAACCACCGCTGGTAG
CGGTGGTTTTTTTGTTTGCAAGCAGCAGATTACGCGCAGAAAAAAAGGATCTCAAGAAGATCCTTTGATC
TTTTCTACGGGGTCTGACGCTCAGTGGAACGAAAACTCACGTTAAGGGATTTTGGTCATGAGATTATCAA
AAAGGATCTTCACCTAGATCCTTTTAAATTAAAAATGAAGTTTTAAATCAATCTAAAGTATATATGAGTA
AACTTGGTCTGACAGCGGCCGCAAATGCTAAACCACTGCAGTGGTTACCAGTGCTTGATCAGTGAGGCAC
CGATCTCAGCGATCTGCCTATTTCGTTCGTCCATAGTGGCCTGACTCCCCGTCGTGTAGATCACTACGAT
TCGTGAGGGCTTACCATCAGGCCCCAGCGCAGCAATGATGCCGCGAGAGCCGCGTTCACCGGCCCCCGAT
TTGTCAGCAATGAACCAGCCAGCAGGGAGGGCCGAGCGAAGAAGTGGTCCTGCTACTTTGTCCGCCTCCA
TCCAGTCTATGAGCTGCTGTCGTGATGCTAGAGTAAGAAGTTCGCCAGTGAGTAGTTTCCGAAGAGTTGT
GGCCATTGCTACTGGCATCGTGGTATCACGCTCGTCGTTCGGTATGGCTTCGTTCAACTCTGGTTCCCAG
CGGTCAAGCCGGGTCACATGATCACCCATATTATGAAGAAATGCAGTCAGCTCCTTAGGGCCTCCGATCG
TTGTCAGAAGTAAGTTGGCCGCGGTGTTGTCGCTCATGGTAATGGCAGCACTACACAATTCTCTTACCGT
CATGCCATCCGTAAGATGCTTTTCCGTGACCGGCGAGTACTCAACCAAGTCGTTTTGTGAGTAGTGTATA
CGGCGACCAAGCTGCTCTTGCCCGGCGTCTATACGGGACAACACCGCGCCACATAGCAGTACTTTGAAAG
TGCTCATCATCGGGAATCGTTCTTCGGGGCGGAAAGACTCAAGGATCTTGCCGCTATTGAGATCCAGTTC
GATATAGCCCACTCTTGCACCCAGTTGATCTTCAGCATCTTTTACTTTCACCAGCGTTTCGGGGTGTGCA
AAAACAGGCAAGCAAAATGCCGCAAAGAAGGGAATGAGTGCGACACGAAAATGTTGGATGCTCATACTCG
TCCTTTTTCAATATTATTGAAGCATTTATCAGGGTTACTAGTACGTCTCTCAAGGATAAGTAAGTAATAT
TAAGGTACGGGAGGTATTGGACAGGCCGCAATAAAATATCTTTATTTTCATTACATCTGTGTGTTGGTTT
TTTGTGTGAATCGATAGTACTAACATACGCTCTCCATCAAAACAAAACGAAACAAAACAAACTAGCAAAA
TAGGCTGTCCCCAGTGCAAGTGCAGGTGCCAGAACATTTCTCT
Features (pLannotate 1.2.2; 25 found; start..end, strand, type, name):
     47..71      +  protein_bind   attB1: mutant version of attB; recombination site for the Gateway® BP reaction BP Clonase™
    101..119     +  protein_bind   5X UAS (fragment): five tandem copies of the "ScaI site" 17-mer CGGAGTACTGTCCTCCG, an upstream activating sequence (UAS) that efficiently binds yeast Gal4 (Webster et al., 1988; Pfeiffer et al., 2010) GAL4
    187..204     +  protein_bind   5X UAS (fragment): five tandem copies of the "ScaI site" 17-mer CGGAGTACTGTCCTCCG, an upstream activating sequence (UAS) that efficiently binds yeast Gal4 (Webster et al., 1988; Pfeiffer et al., 2010) GAL4
    235..253     +  protein_bind   5X UAS (fragment): five tandem copies of the "ScaI site" 17-mer CGGAGTACTGTCCTCCG, an upstream activating sequence (UAS) that efficiently binds yeast Gal4 (Webster et al., 1988; Pfeiffer et al., 2010) GAL4
    321..338     +  protein_bind   5X UAS (fragment): five tandem copies of the "ScaI site" 17-mer CGGAGTACTGTCCTCCG, an upstream activating sequence (UAS) that efficiently binds yeast Gal4 (Webster et al., 1988; Pfeiffer et al., 2010) GAL4
    358..378     -  protein_bind   attB4: mutant version of attB; core recombination site for the Gateway® BP reaction BP Clonase™
    394..431     +  promoter       minimal CMV promoter: human cytomegalovirus (CMV) immediate early promoter
    514..534     +  protein_bind   attB3: mutant version of attB; core recombination site for the Gateway® BP reaction BP Clonase™
    561..579     +  promoter       T3 promoter: promoter for bacteriophage T3 RNA polymerase
    643..661     -  promoter       T7 promoter: promoter for bacteriophage T7 RNA polymerase
    688..708     -  protein_bind   attB2: mutant version of attB; core recombination site for the Gateway® BP reaction BP Clonase™
    773..2425    +  CDS            luciferase: firefly luciferase synthetic luc2 version of the luciferase gene
   2429..2476    +  CDS            hCL1: non-ORF yeast peptide conferring ubiquitin-dependent degradation human codon-optimized
   2483..2599    +  CDS            hPEST: PEST degradation sequence from mouse ornithine decarboxylase human codon-optimized
   2648..2769    -  polyA_signal   SV40 poly(A) signal: SV40 polyadenylation signal
   2795..2926    -  CDS            LT_SV40 (fragment): Experimental evidence at protein level: Swiss-Prot protein existence level 1. Isoform 17kT antigen targets host RBL2 for degradation and promotes cell proliferation. Transactivates host cyclin A promoter through its J domain. From Simian virus 40 (SV40).
   2963..3320    +  promoter       SV40 promoter: SV40 enhancer and early promoter
   3351..4388    +  CDS            HygR: hygromycin B phosphotransferase confers resistance to hygromycin
   4412..4460    +  polyA_signal   poly(A) signal: synthetic polyadenylation signal
   4476..4607    +  CDS            TcR (fragment): tetracycline efflux protein; tet; confers resistance to tetracycline
   4787..5375    -  rep_origin     ori: high-copy-number ColE1/pMB1/pBR322/pUC origin of replication
   5575..6435    -  CDS            AmpR: β-lactamase confers resistance to ampicillin, carbenicillin, and related antibiotics
   6436..6477    -  promoter       AmpR promoter (fragment): bla
   6540..6588    +  polyA_signal   poly(A) signal: synthetic polyadenylation signal
   6602..6693    +  misc_feature   pause site: RNA polymerase II transcriptional pause signal from the human α2 globin gene
