[The description below was written by a language model from this plasmid's Addgene catalogue record and pLannotate feature annotations shown in this document.]
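Description:
pGL4_10xUAS-CMVmin-BC0410-luc2 is a mammalian reporter plasmid on a pGL4 backbone, about 6.7 kb according to the sequenced record. It is propagated in E. coli at high copy from a ColE1/pUC-type origin under ampicillin selection (AmpR). An SV40 enhancer/early promoter drives a hygromycin B phosphotransferase gene followed by a synthetic poly(A) signal, which would permit hygromycin selection of mammalian cells carrying the construct. A synthetic poly(A) signal and an RNA polymerase II pause site from the human α2-globin gene lie upstream of the sensor cassette, an arrangement that typically limits read-through transcription from the backbone and so keeps reporter background low.

The synthetic payload was assembled by Gateway cloning, and the attB1, attB4, attB3 and attB2 sites mark the junctions between its modules. A cluster of Gal4-binding UAS elements (ten copies according to the catalogue; the annotation detects only four fragments) sits in front of a minimal CMV promoter, which has little activity unless a Gal4 DNA-binding-domain transactivator is recruited. Downstream, between attB3 and attB2, is a short region flanked by T3 and T7 promoter sequences. This region presumably holds the unique barcode BC0410, although the barcode itself is not annotated. Next comes the firefly luc2 coding sequence fused to hCL1 and hPEST degradation sequences, which shorten the reporter's half-life, followed by an SV40 poly(A) signal.

The plasmid serves as the UAS sensor readout for split TEV assays. In these assays, reconstituted TEV protease activity is generally used to release a Gal4-based transcription factor that activates the reporter. Output can be read as luminescence or as transcribed barcode, so many barcoded sensors can be pooled in multiplexed cell-based drug profiling.
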