Addgene plasmid #227121: pGL4_10xUAS-CMVmin-BC0410-luc2
Purpose: Barcoded assay, UAS sensor for split TEV assays; barcode BC0410
Depositing lab: Michael Wehr. Depositing organization: Systasy Bioscience GmbH. Publication: Polypharmacological profiling across protein target families and cellular pathways using the multiplexed cell-based assay platform safetyProfiler reveals efficacy, potency and side effects of drugs. Popovic L, Brankatschk B, Palladino G, Rossner MJ, Wehr MC. Biomed Pharmacother. 2024 Nov;180:117523. doi: 10.1016/j.biopha.2024.117523. Epub 2024 Oct 14. PubMed 39405910.
Backbone
  Vector backbone: pGL4
  Vector type: Mammalian Expression
Growth in bacteria
  Bacterial resistance: Ampicillin, 100 μg/mL
  Growth temperature: 37°C
  Growth strain: DH5alpha
  Copy number: High Copy
Gene/Insert
  Gene/Insert name: 10x clustered UAS element linked to CMV minimal promoter driving barcode 0410 and a luciferase reporter gene
  Species: Synthetic
  Cloning method: Gateway Cloning
Terms and licenses: Academic/Nonprofit Terms; Industry Terms: Not Available to Industry
How to cite: pGL4_10xUAS-CMVmin-BC0410-luc2 was a gift from Michael Wehr (Addgene plasmid # 227121 ; http://n2t.net/addgene:227121 ; RRID:Addgene_227121)
